Addgene plasmid #148518: pT7-EGFP-C1-HseIF4G1_615-654_AD
Purpose: Mammalian Expression of HseIF4G1_615-654
Depositing lab: Elisa Izaurralde. Depositing organization: Max Planck Institute for Developmental Biology. Publication: The Structures of eIF4E-eIF4G Complexes Reveal an Extended Interface to Regulate Translation Initiation. Gruner S, Peter D, Weber R, Wohlbold L, Chung MY, Weichenrieder O, Valkov E, Igreja C, Izaurralde E. Mol Cell. 2016 Nov 3;64(3):467-479. doi: 10.1016/j.molcel.2016.09.020. Epub 2016 Oct 20. PubMed 27773676.
Backbone
  Vector backbone: Unknown
  Vector type: Mammalian Expression
Growth in bacteria
  Bacterial resistance: Kanamycin, 50 μg/mL
  Growth temperature: 37°C
  Growth strain: DH5alpha
  Copy number: High Copy
Gene/Insert
  Gene/Insert name: HseIF4G1_615-654
  Species: H. sapiens (human)
  Entrez Gene: EIF4G1 (a.k.a. EIF-4G1, EIF4F, EIF4G, EIF4GI, P220, PARK18)
  Cloning method: Unknown
Terms and licenses: Academic/Nonprofit Terms; Industry Terms: Not Available to Industry
Depositor comments: sequence of variation 6 given by NCBI: NM_001194946.1; or Isoform9 from Uniprot.: Q04637-9 Plasmids from this collection were made available to the research community and donated after the lab closed. Please note that the sequence provided by the depositing laboratory may be theoretical/predicted or based on Sanger sequencing results. There may be discrepancies between sequencing results obtained by Addgene and the depositor sequence. If an Addgene verified sequence is not available, please contact before placing your order to request that our lab fully sequence the plasmid.
How to cite: pT7-EGFP-C1-HseIF4G1_615-654_AD was a gift from Elisa Izaurralde (Addgene plasmid # 148518 ; http://n2t.net/addgene:148518 ; RRID:Addgene_148518)
