[The description below was written by a language model from this plasmid's Addgene catalogue record and pLannotate feature annotations shown in this document.]
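Description:
pT7-EGFP-C1-HseIF4G1_615-654_AD is a 4,867 nt mammalian expression plasmid that produces a short fragment of human eIF4G1 (residues 615–654) as a fusion to EGFP. The catalogue lists the backbone as unknown, but the name and the annotated features point to an EGFP-C1-style layout with an added T7 promoter. It is maintained in E. coli through a high-copy ColE1/pUC-type origin and selected with kanamycin. The NeoR/KanR gene (Tn5 aminoglycoside phosphotransferase) sits behind tandem bacterial (AmpR-type) and SV40 early promoters and is followed by an HSV TK polyadenylation signal, so the same marker can also provide G418 selection in mammalian cells. An f1 origin is also present.

The expression cassette consists of the CMV immediate-early enhancer and promoter, followed by a T7 promoter placed just upstream of the EGFP coding sequence, which would also permit transcription by T7 RNA polymerase. EGFP is followed by a residual multiple cloning site and an SV40 poly(A) signal. The eIF4G1 insert is not itself annotated in the feature table, but it presumably occupies the unannotated gap downstream of the MCS fragment, which would place it at the C-terminus of EGFP. The depositor notes that residue numbering follows a specific EIF4G1 transcript variant and protein isoform. Several short hits, such as the HIV-1 LTR, SV40 large T antigen, ble and bGH poly(A) fragments, are probably annotation artefacts or backbone remnants rather than functional parts. The meaning of the "AD" suffix is not stated. The associated study concerns structures of eIF4E–eIF4G complexes and their role in regulating translation initiation, so the plasmid is suited to expressing a GFP-tagged eIF4G1 peptide in human cells for interaction or localisation studies.
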