Features (pLannotate 1.2.2; 16 found; start..end, strand, type, name):
     61..364     +  enhancer       CMV enhancer: human cytomegalovirus immediate early enhancer
    365..568     +  promoter       CMV promoter: human cytomegalovirus (CMV) immediate early promoter
    564..597     +  LTR            5' LTR (truncated) (fragment): truncated 5' long terminal repeat (LTR) from HIV-1
    613..631     +  promoter       T7 promoter: promoter for bacteriophage T7 RNA polymerase
    665..1381    +  CDS            EGFP: EGFP is a basic (constitutively fluorescent) green fluorescent protein published in 1996, derived from Aequorea victoria. It is reported to be a rapidly-maturing weak dimer with moderate acid sensitivity.
   1382..1402    +  misc_feature   MCS (fragment): multiple cloning site
   1548..1632    +  CDS            large T antigen (fragment): large T antigen from SV40 (simian virus 40)
   1655..1776    +  polyA_signal   SV40 poly(A) signal: SV40 polyadenylation signal
   1810..2238    -  rep_origin     f1 ori (sequence partly withheld): f1 bacteriophage origin of replication; arrow indicates direction of (+) strand synthesis
   2265..2369    +  promoter       AmpR promoter: bla
   2371..2728    +  promoter       SV40 promoter: SV40 enhancer and early promoter
   2763..3557    +  CDS            NeoR/KanR: aminoglycoside phosphotransferase from Tn5; aph(3')-II (or nptII); confers resistance to neomycin, kanamycin, and G418 (Geneticin®)
   3578..3730    +  CDS            ble (fragment): BLE_KLEPN - Experimental evidence at protein level: Swiss-Prot protein existence level 1. Binding protein with a strong affinity to the bleomycin family of antibiotics. Binds to CL990; an antimitotic-antibiotic compound. From Klebsiella pneumoniae.
   3789..3836    +  polyA_signal   HSV TK poly(A) signal: herpes simplex virus thymidine kinase polyadenylation signal (Cole and Stacy, 1985)
   3927..3943    -  polyA_signal   bGH poly(A) signal (fragment): bovine growth hormone polyadenylation signal
   4165..4753    +  rep_origin     ori: high-copy-number ColE1/pMB1/pBR322/pUC origin of replication
>Addgene plasmid #148518 | pT7-EGFP-C1-HseIF4G1_615-654_AD | depositor full sequence | sequence record 290966 | Full Sequence
TAGTTATTAATAGTAATCAATTACGGGGTCATTAGTTCATAGCCCATATATGGAGTTCCGCGTTACATAA
CTTACGGTAAATGGCCCGCCTGGCTGACCGCCCAACGACCCCCGCCCATTGACGTCAATAATGACGTATG
TTCCCATAGTAACGCCAATAGGGACTTTCCATTGACGTCAATGGGTGGAGTATTTACGGTAAACTGCCCA
CTTGGCAGTACATCAAGTGTATCATATGCCAAGTACGCCCCCTATTGACGTCAATGACGGTAAATGGCCC
GCCTGGCATTATGCCCAGTACATGACCTTATGGGACTTTCCTACTTGGCAGTACATCTACGTATTAGTCA
TCGCTATTACCATGGTGATGCGGTTTTGGCAGTACATCAATGGGCGTGGATAGCGGTTTGACTCACGGGG
ATTTCCAAGTCTCCACCCCATTGACGTCAATGGGAGTTTGTTTTGGCACCAAAATCAACGGGACTTTCCA
AAATGTCGTAACAACTCCGCCCCATTGACGCAAATGGGCGGTAGGCGTGTACGGTGGGAGGTCTATATAA
GCAGAGCTCTCTGGCTAACTAGAGAACCCACTGCTTACTGGCTTATCGAAATTAATACGACTCACTATAG
GGAGACCCAAGCTCTAGCGCTACCGGTCGCCACCATGGTGAGCAAGGGCGAGGAGCTGTTCACCGGGGTG
GTGCCCATCCTGGTCGAGCTGGACGGCGACGTAAACGGCCACAAGTTCAGCGTGTCCGGCGAGGGCGAGG
GCGATGCCACCTACGGCAAGCTGACCCTGAAGTTCATCTGCACCACCGGCAAGCTGCCCGTGCCCTGGCC
CACCCTCGTGACCACCCTGACCTACGGCGTGCAGTGCTTCAGCCGCTACCCCGACCACATGAAGCAGCAC
GACTTCTTCAAGTCCGCCATGCCCGAAGGCTACGTCCAGGAGCGCACCATCTTCTTCAAGGACGACGGCA
ACTACAAGACCCGCGCCGAGGTGAAGTTCGAGGGCGACACCCTGGTGAACCGCATCGAGCTGAAGGGCAT
CGACTTCAAGGAGGACGGCAACATCCTGGGGCACAAGCTGGAGTACAACTACAACAGCCACAACGTCTAT
ATCATGGCCGACAAGCAGAAGAACGGCATCAAGGTGAACTTCAAGATCCGCCACAACATCGAGGACGGCA
GCGTGCAGCTCGCCGACCACTACCAGCAGAACACCCCCATCGGCGACGGCCCCGTGCTGCTGCCCGACAA
CCACTACCTGAGCACCCAGTCCGCCCTGAGCAAAGACCCCAACGAGAAGCGCGATCACATGGTCCTGCTG
GAGTTCGTGACCGCCGCCGGGATCACTCTCGGCATGGACGAGCTGTACAAGTCCGGACTCAGATCTCGAG
CTGAGAAAAAACGTTACGACCGTGAGTTCCTGCTTGGTTTTCAGTTCATCTTTGCCAGTATGCAGAAGCC
AGAGGGATTGCCACATATCAGTGACGTGGTGCTGGACAAGGCCAATAAAACATGAGGATCCACCGGATCT
AGATAACTGATCATAATCAGCCATACCACATTTGTAGAGGTTTTACTTGCTTTAAAAAACCTCCCACACC
TCCCCCTGAACCTGAAACATAAAATGAATGCAATTGTTGTTGTTAACTTGTTTATTGCAGCTTATAATGG
TTACAAATAAAGCAATAGCATCACAAATTTCACAAATAAAGCATTTTTTTCACTGCATTCTAGTTGTGGT
TTGTCCAAACTCATCAATGTATCTTAACGCGTAAATTGTAAGCGTTAATATTTTGTTAAAATTCGCGTTA
AATTTTTGTTAAATCAGCTCATTTTTTAACCAATAGGCCGAAATCGGCAAAATCCCTTATAAATCAAAAG
AATAGACCGAGATAGGGT
[37 nt withheld, positions 1909-1945]
AAAGAACGTGGACTCCAACGTCAAAGG
[49 nt withheld, positions 1973-2021]
T
[91 nt withheld, positions 2023-2113]
G
[124 nt withheld, positions 2115-2238]
CAGGTGGCACTTTTCGGGGAAATGTGCGCGGAACCCCTATTTGTTTATTTTTCTAAATACATTCAAATAT
GTATCCGCTCATGAGACAATAACCCTGATAAATGCTTCAATAATATTGAAAAAGGAAGAGTCCTGAGGCG
GAAAGAACCAGCTGTGGAATGTGTGTCAGTTAGGGTGTGGAAAGTCCCCAGGCTCCCCAGCAGGCAGAAG
TATGCAAAGCATGCATCTCAATTAGTCAGCAACCAGGTGTGGAAAGTCCCCAGGCTCCCCAGCAGGCAGA
AGTATGCAAAGCATGCATCTCAATTAGTCAGCAACCATAGTCCCGCCCCTAACTCCGCCCATCCCGCCCC
TAACTCCGCCCAGTTCCGCCCATTCTCCGCCCCATGGCTGACTAATTTTTTTTATTTATGCAGAGGCCGA
GGCCGCCTCGGCCTCTGAGCTATTCCAGAAGTAGTGAGGAGGCTTTTTTGGAGGCCTAGGCTTTTGCAAA
GATCGATCAAGAGACAGGATGAGGATCGTTTCGCATGATTGAACAAGATGGATTGCACGCAGGTTCTCCG
GCCGCTTGGGTGGAGAGGCTATTCGGCTATGACTGGGCACAACAGACAATCGGCTGCTCTGATGCCGCCG
TGTTCCGGCTGTCAGCGCAGGGGCGCCCGGTTCTTTTTGTCAAGACCGACCTGTCCGGTGCCCTGAATGA
ACTGCAAGACGAGGCAGCGCGGCTATCGTGGCTGGCCACGACGGGCGTTCCTTGCGCAGCTGTGCTCGAC
GTTGTCACTGAAGCGGGAAGGGACTGGCTGCTATTGGGCGAAGTGCCGGGGCAGGATCTCCTGTCATCTC
ACCTTGCTCCTGCCGAGAAAGTATCCATCATGGCTGATGCAATGCGGCGGCTGCATACGCTTGATCCGGC
TACCTGCCCATTCGACCACCAAGCGAAACATCGCATCGAGCGAGCACGTACTCGGATGGAAGCCGGTCTT
GTCGATCAGGATGATCTGGACGAAGAGCATCAGGGGCTCGCGCCAGCCGAACTGTTCGCCAGGCTCAAGG
CGAGCATGCCCGACGGCGAGGATCTCGTCGTGACCCATGGCGATGCCTGCTTGCCGAATATCATGGTGGA
AAATGGCCGCTTTTCTGGATTCATCGACTGTGGCCGGCTGGGTGTGGCGGACCGCTATCAGGACATAGCG
TTGGCTACCCGTGATATTGCTGAAGAGCTTGGCGGCGAATGGGCTGACCGCTTCCTCGTGCTTTACGGTA
TCGCCGCTCCCGATTCGCAGCGCATCGCCTTCTATCGCCTTCTTGACGAGTTCTTCTGAGCGGGACTCTG
GGGTTCGAAATGACCGACCAAGCGACGCCCAACCTGCCATCACGAGATTTCGATTCCACCGCCGCCTTCT
ATGAAAGGTTGGGCTTCGGAATCGTTTTCCGGGACGCCGGCTGGATGATCCTCCAGCGCGGGGATCTCAT
GCTGGAGTTCTTCGCCCACCCTAGGGGGAGGCTAACTGAAACACGGAAGGAGACAATACCGGAAGGAACC
CGCGCTATGACGGCAATAAAAAGACAGAATAAAACGCACGGTGTTGGGTCGTTTGTTCATAAACGCGGGG
TTCGGTCCCAGGGCTGGCACTCTGTCGATACCCCACCGAGACCCCATTGGGGCCAATACGCCCGCGTTTC
TTCCTTTTCCCCACCCCACCCCCCAAGTTCGGGTGAAGGCCCAGGGCTCGCAGCCAACGTCGGGGCGGCA
GGCCCTGCCATAGCCTCAGGTTACTCATATATACTTTAGATTGATTTAAAACTTCATTTTTAATTTAAAA
GGATCTAGGTGAAGATCCTTTTTGATAATCTCATGACCAAAATCCCTTAACGTGAGTTTTCGTTCCACTG
AGCGTCAGACCCCGTAGAAAAGATCAAAGGATCTTCTTGAGATCCTTTTTTTCTGCGCGTAATCTGCTGC
TTGCAAACAAAAAAACCACCGCTACCAGCGGTGGTTTGTTTGCCGGATCAAGAGCTACCAACTCTTTTTC
CGAAGGTAACTGGCTTCAGCAGAGCGCAGATACCAAATACTGTCCTTCTAGTGTAGCCGTAGTTAGGCCA
CCACTTCAAGAACTCTGTAGCACCGCCTACATACCTCGCTCTGCTAATCCTGTTACCAGTGGCTGCTGCC
AGTGGCGATAAGTCGTGTCTTACCGGGTTGGACTCAAGACGATAGTTACCGGATAAGGCGCAGCGGTCGG
GCTGAACGGGGGGTTCGTGCACACAGCCCAGCTTGGAGCGAACGACCTACACCGAACTGAGATACCTACA
GCGTGAGCTATGAGAAAGCGCCACGCTTCCCGAAGGGAGAAAGGCGGACAGGTATCCGGTAAGCGGCAGG
GTCGGAACAGGAGAGCGCACGAGGGAGCTTCCAGGGGGAAACGCCTGGTATCTTTATAGTCCTGTCGGGT
TTCGCCACCTCTGACTTGAGCGTCGATTTTTGTGATGCTCGTCAGGGGGGCGGAGCCTATGGAAAAACGC
CAGCAACGCGGCCTTTTTACGGTTCCTGGCCTTTTGCTGGCCTTTTGCTCACATGTTCTTTCCTGCGTTA
TCCCCTGATTCTGTGGATAACCGTATTACCGCCATGCAT
